Addgene plasmid #185136: pUCmini-iCAP-AAV.MaCPNS1
Purpose: non-standard AAV2 rep-AAV-MaCPNS1 cap plasmid with AAV cap expression controlled by a tTA-TRE amplification system
Depositing lab: Viviana Gradinaru. Depositing organization: California Institute of Technology. Publication: Engineered AAVs for non-invasive gene delivery to rodent and non-human primate nervous systems. Chen X, Ravindra Kumar S, Adams CD, Yang D, Wang T, Wolfe DA, Arokiaraj CM, Ngo V, Campos LJ, Griffiths JA, Ichiki T, Mazmanian SK, Osborne PB, Keast JR, Miller CT, Fox AS, Chiu IM, Gradinaru V. Neuron. 2022 Jul 20;110(14):2242-2257.e6. doi: 10.1016/j.neuron.2022.05.003. Epub 2022 May 27. PubMed 35643078.
Backbone
  Vector backbone: pUC57-mini
  Vector type: Mammalian Expression, AAV
Growth in bacteria
  Bacterial resistance: Ampicillin, 100 μg/mL
  Growth temperature: 37°C
  Growth strain: NEB Stable
  Copy number: Unknown
Gene/Insert
  Gene/Insert name: Synthetic construct isolate AAV-MaCPNS1 VP1 gene (alt name: AAV-MaCPNS1 cap)
  Species: Synthetic
  Promoter: p41
  Cloning method: Gibson Cloning
  Sequencing primers: 5′ unknown
Terms and licenses: Academic/Nonprofit Terms; Industry Terms: Not Available to Industry
Depositor comments: Please note that this is a non-standard rep-cap construct. It uses a tTA-TRE amplification loop to increase Capsid expression and AAV production. We find that this system increases AAV titers 1.5-5 fold (Ben Deverman, Bryan Simpson and Paul Patterson, unpublished data). This is a tet-off system, so no dox or tet is needed to turn it on. It can be used like any other rep-cap plasmid. This system should only present a problem if the rAAV genome to be packaged has a tet responsive element that directs expression of a protein that affected the health of the production cells. This work supported by NIH BRAIN Initiative grant UF1MH128336 . The introduction of an XbaI restriction site for ease of cloning introduces a K449R mutation, which does not have an overt effect on vector production or transduction.
How to cite: pUCmini-iCAP-AAV.MaCPNS1 was a gift from Viviana Gradinaru (Addgene plasmid # 185136 ; http://n2t.net/addgene:185136 ; RRID:Addgene_185136)
