[The description below was written by a language model from this plasmid's Addgene catalogue record and pLannotate feature annotations shown in this document.]
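Description:
pUCmini-iCAP-AAV.MaCPNS1 is an AAV packaging (rep-cap) helper plasmid built on the pUC57-mini backbone. It supplies AAV2 replication proteins and the engineered AAV-MaCPNS1 capsid in trans during recombinant AAV production in mammalian producer cells. It is about 8.5 kb, is propagated in E. coli from a high-copy ColE1/pUC origin, and is selected with ampicillin through the β-lactamase gene. It carries no ITRs in the annotated features, so it is not itself packaged.

The arrangement differs from a conventional rep-cap plasmid. A full-length AAV2 Rep78 reading frame is followed by a tetracycline-controlled transactivator fused to VP16-derived activation repeats and terminated by a bGH polyadenylation signal. The automated annotation labels this transactivator as an rtTA3 fragment, but the depositor describes it as a tTA in a tet-off configuration, so no doxycycline or tetracycline is needed. Downstream, an array of tet operator repeats (TRE) precedes a partial Rep52-matching segment of AAV2 rep sequence and then the synthetic MaCPNS1 VP1 open reading frame. The record lists p41 as the cap promoter, and it presumably lies within that rep-derived segment, although it is not annotated separately. The tTA binds the TRE and forms an amplification loop that raises capsid expression, which the depositor reports increases AAV titers roughly 1.5- to 5-fold.

An XbaI site added for cloning convenience introduces a K449R change in the capsid, reported to have no overt effect on production or transduction. The plasmid can be used like any other rep-cap plasmid. The one stated caveat concerns rAAV genomes containing a tet-responsive element that drives a protein harmful to the producer cells. The associated publication concerns engineered AAVs for non-invasive gene delivery to rodent and non-human primate nervous systems.
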