Features (pLannotate 1.2.2; 22 found; start..end, strand, type, name):
     54..172     -  CDS            lacZα (fragment): LacZα fragment of β-galactosidase; lacZ fragment
    180..198     +  promoter       T7 promoter: promoter for bacteriophage T7 RNA polymerase
    279..2141    +  CDS            Rep78: REP78_AAV2S - Experimental evidence at protein level: Swiss-Prot protein existence level 1. Plays an essential role in the initiation of viral DNA synthesis. Binds specifically to an inverted terminal repeat element (ITR) on the 3' and 5' ends of the viral DNA, where it cleaves a site specifically to generate a priming site for initiation of the synthesis of a complementary strand. Plays also a role as transcriptional regulator, DNA helicase and as key factors in site-specific integration of the viral genome. Regulates host PKA activity by interacting with host PRKX as a mechanism of interferi
   2182..2858    +  CDS            rtTA3 (fragment): reverse tetracycline transactivator 3 activates expression from Tet-responsive promoters in the presence of doxycycline
   2788..2898    +  CDS            VP48: 3 tandem repeats of the minimal activation domain of herpes simplex virus VP16 (Cheng et al., 2013)
   2937..2955    -  promoter       SP6 promoter: promoter for bacteriophage SP6 RNA polymerase
   2981..3205    +  polyA_signal   bGH poly(A) signal: bovine growth hormone polyadenylation signal
   3209..3230    +  promoter       SV40 promoter (fragment): SV40 enhancer and early promoter
   3266..3286    +  promoter       tight TRE promoter (fragment): Tet-responsive promoter PTight, consisting of seven tet operator sequences followed by the minimal CMV promoter
   3303..3323    +  promoter       tight TRE promoter (fragment): Tet-responsive promoter PTight, consisting of seven tet operator sequences followed by the minimal CMV promoter
   3340..3360    +  promoter       tight TRE promoter (fragment): Tet-responsive promoter PTight, consisting of seven tet operator sequences followed by the minimal CMV promoter
   3377..3397    +  promoter       tight TRE promoter (fragment): Tet-responsive promoter PTight, consisting of seven tet operator sequences followed by the minimal CMV promoter
   3414..3434    +  promoter       tight TRE promoter (fragment): Tet-responsive promoter PTight, consisting of seven tet operator sequences followed by the minimal CMV promoter
   3451..3471    +  promoter       tight TRE promoter (fragment): Tet-responsive promoter PTight, consisting of seven tet operator sequences followed by the minimal CMV promoter
   3488..3508    +  promoter       tight TRE promoter (fragment): Tet-responsive promoter PTight, consisting of seven tet operator sequences followed by the minimal CMV promoter
   3525..3545    +  promoter       tight TRE promoter (fragment): Tet-responsive promoter PTight, consisting of seven tet operator sequences followed by the minimal CMV promoter
   3551..4168    +  CDS            Rep52 (fragment): REP52_AAV2S - Experimental evidence at protein level: Swiss-Prot protein existence level 1. Plays a critical role during packaging of viral DNA into empty capsids, where they are thought to be part of the packaging motor complex. The single stranded genomic DNA is packaged in a 3' to 5' direction and requires the association between viral DNA and Rep40. Regulates host PKA activity by interacting with host PRKX as a mechanism to interfere with helper virus propagation and to promote its own replication. From Adeno-associated virus 2 (isolate Srivastava/1982) (AAV-2).
   4188..6416    +  CDS            VP1: CAPSD_AAV2S - Experimental evidence at protein level: Swiss-Prot protein existence level 1. Capsid protein self-assembles to form an icosahedral capsid with a T=1 symmetry, about 22 nm in diameter, and consisting of 60 copies of three size variants of the capsid protein VP1, VP2 and VP3 which differ in their N-terminus. The capsid encapsulates the genomic ssDNA. Binds to host cell heparan sulfate and uses host ITGA5-ITGB1 as coreceptor on the cell surface to provide virion attachment to target cell. This attachment induces virion internalization predominantly through clathrin-dependent endocyt
   6711..6739    -  misc_feature   MCS (fragment): pBluescript multiple cloning site
   6828..7416    -  rep_origin     ori: high-copy-number ColE1/pMB1/pBR322/pUC origin of replication
   7587..8447    -  CDS            AmpR: β-lactamase; bla; confers resistance to ampicillin, carbenicillin, and related antibiotics
   8448..9       -  promoter       AmpR promoter (across the origin): bla
>Addgene plasmid #185136 | pUCmini-iCAP-AAV.MaCPNS1 | addgene full sequence | sequence record 364480 | Addgene NGS Result
GGTTCCGCGCACATTTCCCCGAAAAGTGCCACCTGACGTCCCAATGATACGCGTCGGTGCGGGCCTCTTC
GCTATTACGCCAGCTGGCGAAAGGGGGATGTGCTGCAAGGCGATTAAGTTGGGTAACGCCAGGGTTTTCC
CAGTCACGACGTTGTAAAACGACGGCCAGTGAGCGCGCGTAATACGACTCACTATAGGGCGAATTGGGTA
CATCGACGGTATCGGGGGAGCTCGCAGGGTCTCCATTTTGAAGCGGGAGGTTTGAACGCGCAGCCGCCAT
GCCGGGGTTTTACGAGATTGTGATTAAGGTCCCCAGCGACCTTGACGAGCATCTGCCCGGCATTTCTGAC
AGCTTTGTGAACTGGGTGGCCGAGAAGGAATGGGAGTTGCCGCCAGATTCTGACATGGATCTGAATCTGA
TTGAGCAGGCACCCCTGACCGTGGCCGAGAAGCTGCAGCGCGACTTTCTGACGGAATGGCGCCGTGTGAG
TAAGGCCCCGGAGGCTCTTTTCTTTGTGCAATTTGAGAAGGGAGAGAGCTACTTCCACATGCACGTGCTC
GTGGAAACCACCGGGGTGAAATCCATGGTTTTGGGACGTTTCCTGAGTCAGATTCGCGAAAAACTGATTC
AGAGAATTTACCGCGGGATCGAGCCGACTTTGCCAAACTGGTTCGCGGTCACAAAGACCAGAAATGGCGC
CGGAGGCGGGAACAAGGTGGTGGATGAGTGCTACATCCCCAATTACTTGCTCCCCAAAACCCAGCCTGAG
CTCCAGTGGGCGTGGACTAATATGGAACAGTATTTAAGCGCCTGTTTGAATCTCACGGAGCGTAAACGGT
TGGTGGCGCAGCATCTGACGCACGTGTCGCAGACGCAGGAGCAGAACAAAGAGAATCAGAATCCCAATTC
TGATGCGCCGGTGATCAGATCAAAAACTTCAGCCAGGTACATGGAGCTGGTCGGGTGGCTCGTGGACAAG
GGGATTACCTCGGAGAAGCAGTGGATCCAGGAGGACCAGGCCTCATACATCTCCTTCAATGCGGCCTCCA
ACTCGCGGTCCCAAATCAAGGCTGCCTTGGACAATGCGGGAAAGATTATGAGCCTGACTAAAACCGCCCC
CGACTACCTGGTGGGCCAGCAGCCCGTGGAGGACATTTCCAGCAATCGGATTTATAAAATTTTGGAACTA
AACGGGTACGATCCCCAATATGCGGCTTCCGTCTTTCTGGGATGGGCCACGAAAAAGTTCGGCAAGAGGA
ACACCATCTGGCTGTTTGGGCCTGCAACTACCGGGAAGACCAACATCGCGGAGGCCATAGCCCACACTGT
GCCCTTCTACGGGTGCGTAAACTGGACCAATGAGAACTTTCCCTTCAACGACTGTGTGGACAAGATGGTG
ATCTGGTGGGAGGAGGGGAAGATGACCGCCAAGGTCGTGGAGTCGGCCAAAGCCATTCTCGGAGGAAGCA
AGGTGCGCGTGGACCAGAAATGCAAGTCCTCGGCCCAGATAGACCCGACTCCCGTGATCGTCACCTCCAA
CACCAATATGTGCGCCGTGATTGACGGGAACTCAACGACCTTCGAACACCAGCAGCCGTTGCAAGACCGG
ATGTTCAAATTTGAACTCACCCGCCGTCTGGATCATGACTTTGGGAAGGTCACCAAGCAGGAAGTCAAAG
ACTTTTTCCGGTGGGCAAAGGATCACGTGGTTGAGGTGGAGCATGAATTCTACGTCAAAAAGGGTGGAGC
CAAGAAAAGACCCGCCCCCAGTGACGCAGATATAAGTGAGCCCAAACGGGTGCGCGAGTCAGTTGCGCAG
CCATCGACGTCAGACGCGGAAGCTTCGATCAACTACGCGGACAGGTACCAAAACAAATGTTCTCGTCACG
TGGGCATGAATCTGATGCTGTTTCCCTGCAGACAATGCGAGAGACTGAATCAGAATTCAAATATCTGCTT
CACTCACGGTGTCAAAGACTGTTTAGAGTGCTTTCCCGTGTCAGAATCTCAACCCGTTTCTGTCGTCAAA
AAGGCGTATCAGAAACTGTGCTACATTCATCACATCATGGGAAAGGTGCCAGACGCTTGCACTGCTTGCG
ACCTGGTCAATGTGGACTTGGATGACTGTGTTTCTGAACAATAAATGACTTAAACCAGGTATGAGTCGGC
TGGATAAATCTAAAGTCATAAACGGCGCTCTGGAATTACTCAATGAAGTCGGTATCGAAGGCCTGACGAC
AAGGAAACTCGCTCAAAAGCTGGGAGTTGAGCAGCCTACCCTGTACTGGCACGTGAAGAACAAGCGGGCC
CTGCTCGATGCCCTGGCCATCGAGATGCTGGACAGGCATCATACCCACTTCTGCCCCCTGGAAGGCGAGT
CATGGCAAGACTTTCTGCGGAACAACGCCAAGTCATTCCGCTGTGCTCTCCTCTCACATCGCGACGGGGC
TAAAGTGCATCTCGGCACCCGCCCAACAGAGAAACAGTACGAAACCCTGGAAAATCAGCTCGCGTTCCTG
TGTCAGCAAGGCTTCTCCCTGGAGAACGCACTGTACGCTCTGTCCGCCGTGGGCCACTTTACACTGGGCT
GCGTATTGGAGGAACAGGAGCATCAAGTAGCAAAAGAGGAAAGAGAGACACCTACCACCGATTCTATGCC
CCCACTTCTGAGACAAGCAATTGAGCTGTTCGACCGGCAGGGAGCCGAACCTGCCTTCCTTTTCGGCCTG
GAACTAATCATATGTGGCCTGGAGAAACAGCTAAAGTGCGAAAGCGGCGGGCCGGCCGACGCCCTTGACG
ATTTTGACTTAGACATGCTCCCAGCCGATGCCCTTGACGACTTTGACCTTGATATGCTGCCTGCTGACGC
TCTTGACGATTTTGACCTTGACATGCTCCCCGGGTAAATGCATGAATTCGATCTAGAGGGCCCTATTCTA
TAGTGTCACCTAAATGCTAGAGCTCGCTGATCAGCCTCGACTGTGCCTTCTAGTTGCCAGCCATCTGTTG
TTTGCCCCTCCCCCGTGCCTTCCTTGACCCTGGAAGGTGCCACTCCCACTGTCCTTTCCTAATAAAATGA
GGAAATTGCATCGCATTGTCTGAGTAGGTGTCATTCTATTCTGGGGGGTGGGGTGGGGCAGGACAGCAAG
GGGGAGGATTGGGAAGACAATAGCAGGCATGCTGGGGATGCGGTGGGCTCTATGGCTTCTGAGGCGGAAA
GAACCAGCTGGGGCTCGAATCAAGCTATCAAGTGCCACCTGACGTCTCCCTATCAGTGATAGAGAAGTCG
ACACGTCTCGAGCTCCCTATCAGTGATAGAGAAGGTACGTCTAGAACGTCTCCCTATCAGTGATAGAGAA
GTCGACACGTCTCGAGCTCCCTATCAGTGATAGAGAAGGTACGTCTAGAACGTCTCCCTATCAGTGATAG
AGAAGTCGACACGTCTCGAGCTCCCTATCAGTGATAGAGAAGGTACGTCTAGAACGTCTCCCTATCAGTG
ATAGAGAAGTCGACACGTCTCGAGCTCCCTATCAGTGATAGAGAAGGTACCCCCTATATAAGCAGAGAGA
TCTGTTCAAATTTGAACTGACTAAGCGGCTCCCGCCAGATTTTGGCAAGATTACTAAGCAGGAAGTCAAG
GACTTTTTTGCTTGGGCAAAGGTCAATCAGGTGCCGGTGACTCACGAGTTTAAAGTTCCCAGGGAATTGG
CGGGAACTAAAGGGGCGGAGAAATCTCTAAAACGCCCACTGGGTGACGTCACCAATACTAGCTATAAAAG
TCTGGAGAAGCGGGCCAGGCTCTCATTTGTTCCCGAGACGCCTCGCAGTTCAGACGTGACTGTTGATCCC
GCTCCTCTGCGACCGCTAGCTTCGATCAACTACGCAGACAGGTACCAAAACAAGTGTTCTCGTCACGTGG
GCATTAATCTGATTCTGTTTCCCTGCAGACAATGCGAGAGAATGAATCAGAACTCAAATATCTGCTTCAC
TCACGGACAGAAAGACTGTTTAGAGTGCTTTCCCGTGTCAGAATCTCAACCCGTTTCTGTCGTCAAAAAG
GCGTATCAGAAACTGTGCTACATTCATCATATCATGGGAAAGGTGCCAGACGCTTGCACTGCCTGCGATC
TGGTCAATGTGGATTTGGATGACTGCATCTTTGAACAATAAATGACTTAAGCCAGGTATGGCTGCCGATG
GTTATCTTCCAGATTGGCTCGAGGACAACCTTAGTGAAGGAATTCGCGAGTGGTGGGCTTTGAAACCTGG
AGCCCCTCAACCCAAGGCAAATCAACAACATCAAGACAACGCTAGAGGTCTTGTGCTTCCGGGTTACAAA
TACCTTGGACCCGGCAACGGACTCGACAAGGGGGAGCCGGTCAACGCAGCAGACGCGGCGGCCCTCGAGC
ACGACAAAGCCTACGACCAGCAGCTCAAGGCCGGAGACAACCCGTACCTCAAGTACAACCACGCCGACGC
CGAGTTCCAGGAGCGGCTCAAAGAAGATACGTCTTTTGGGGGCAACCTCGGGCGAGCAGTCTTCCAGGCC
AAAAAGAGGCTTCTTGAACCTCTTGGTCTGGTTGAGGAAGCGGCTAAGACGGCTCCTGGAAAGAAGAGGC
CTGTAGAGCAGTCTCCTCAGGAACCGGACTCCTCCGCGGGTATTGGCAAATCGGGTGCACAGCCCGCTAA
AAAGAGACTCAATTTCGGTCAGACTGGCGACACAGAGTCAGTCCCAGACCCTCAACCAATCGGAGAACCT
CCCGCAGCCCCCTCAGGTGTGGGATCTCTTACAATGGCTTCAGGTGGTGGCGCACCAGTGGCAGACAATA
ACGAAGGTGCCGATGGAGTGGGTAGTTCCTCGGGAAATTGGCATTGCGATTCCCAATGGCTGGGGGACAG
AGTCATCACCACCAGCACCCGAACCTGGGCCCTGCCCACCTACAACAATCACCTCTACAAGCAAATCTCC
AACAGCACATCTGGAGGATCTTCAAATGACAACGCCTACTTCGGCTACAGCACCCCCTGGGGGTATTTTG
ACTTCAACAGATTCCACTGCCACTTCTCACCACGTGACTGGCAGCGACTCATCAACAACAACTGGGGATT
CCGGCCTAAGCGACTCAACTTCAAGCTCTTTAACATTCAGGTCAAAGAGGTTACGGACAACAATGGAGTC
AAGACCATCGCCAATAACCTTACCAGCACGGTCCAGGTCTTCACGGACTCAGACTATCAGCTCCCGTACG
TGCTCGGGTCGGCTCACGAGGGCTGCCTCCCGCCGTTCCCAGCGGACGTTTTCATGATTCCTCAGTACGG
GTATCTGACGCTTAATGATGGAAGCCAGGCCGTGGGTCGTTCGTCCTTTTACTGCCTGGAATATTTCCCG
TCGCAAATGCTAAGAACGGGTAACAACTTCCAGTTCAGCTACGAGTTTGAGAACGTACCTTTCCATAGCA
GCTACGCTCACAGCCAAAGCCTGGACCGACTAATGAATCCACTCATCGACCAATACTTGTACTATCTCTC
TAGAACTATTAACGGTTCTGGACAGAATCAACAAACGCTAAAATTCAGTGTGGCCGGACCCAGCAACATG
GCTGTCCAGGGAAGAAACTACATACCTGGACCCAGCTACCGACAACAACGTGTCTCAACCACTGTGACTC
AAAACAACAACAGCGAATTTGCTTGGCCTGGAGCTTCTTCTTGGGCTCTCAATGGACGTAATAGCTTGAT
GAATCCTGGACCTGCTATGGCCTCTCACAAAGAAGGAGAGGACCGTTTCTTTCCTTTGTCTGGATCTTTA
ATTTTTGGCAAACAAGGTACTGGCAGAGACAACGTGGATGCGGACAAAGTCATGATAACCAACGAAGAAG
AAATTAAAACTACTAACCCGGTAGCAACGGAGTCCTATGGACAAGTGGCCACAAACCACCAGAGTGCCCA
ACCCCACGAAGGCAGCAGCAGAGCACAGGCGCAGACCGGTTGGGTTCAAAACCAAGGAATACTTCCGGGT
ATGGTTTGGCAGGACAGAGATGTGTACCTGCAAGGACCCATTTGGGCCAAAATTCCTCACACGGACGGCA
ACTTTCACCCTTCTCCGCTGATGGGAGGGTTTGGAATGAAGCACCCGCCTCCTCAGATCCTCATCAAAAA
CACACCTGTACCTGCGGATCCTCCAACGGCCTTCAACAAGGACAAGCTGAACTCTTTCATCACCCAGTAT
TCTACTGGTCAAGTCAGCGTGGAGATCGAGTGGGAGCTGCAGAAGGAAAACAGCAAGCGCTGGAACCCGG
AGATCCAGTACACTTCCAACTATTACAAGTCTAATAATGTTGAATTTGCTGTTAATACTGAAGGTGTATA
TAGTGAACCCCGCCCCATTGGCACCAGATACCTGACTCGTAATCTGTAAGTCGACTTGCTTGTTAATCAA
TAAACCGTTTAATTCGTTTCAGTTGAACTTTGGTCTCTGCGAAGGGCAATTCGTTTAAACCTGCAGGACT
AGAGGTCCTGTATTAGAGGTCACGTGAGTGTTTTGCGACATTTTGCGACACCATGTGGTCACGCTGGGTA
TTTAAGCCCGAGTGAGCACGCAGGGTCTCCATTTTGAAGCGGGAGGTTTGAACGCGCAGCCGCCAAGCCG
AATTCTGCAGATATCACATGTCCTAGGAACTATCGATCCATCACACTGGCGGCCGCTCGACTAGAGCGGC
CGCCACCGCGGTGGAGCTCCAGCTTTTGCGGACCGAATCGGAAAGAACATGTGAGCAAAAGGCCAGCAAA
AGGCCAGGAACCGTAAAAAGGCCGCGTTGCTGGCGTTTTTCCATAGGCTCCGCCCCCCTGACGAGCATCA
CAAAAATCGACGCTCAAGTCAGAGGTGGCGAAACCCGACAGGACTATAAAGATACCAGGCGTTTCCCCCT
GGAAGCTCCCTCGTGCGCTCTCCTGTTCCGACCCTGCCGCTTACCGGATACCTGTCCGCCTTTCTCCCTT
CGGGAAGCGTGGCGCTTTCTCATAGCTCACGCTGTAGGTATCTCAGTTCGGTGTAGGTCGTTCGCTCCAA
GCTGGGCTGTGTGCACGAACCCCCCGTTCAGCCCGACCGCTGCGCCTTATCCGGTAACTATCGTCTTGAG
TCCAACCCGGTAAGACACGACTTATCGCCACTGGCAGCAGCCACTGGTAACAGGATTAGCAGAGCGAGGT
ATGTAGGCGGTGCTACAGAGTTCTTGAAGTGGTGGCCTAACTACGGCTACACTAGAAGAACAGTATTTGG
TATCTGCGCTCTGCTGAAGCCAGTTACCTTCGGAAAAAGAGTTGGTAGCTCTTGATCCGGCAAACAAACC
ACCGCTGGTAGCGGTGGTTTTTTTGTTTGCAAGCAGCAGATTACGCGCAGAAAAAAAGGATCTCAAGAAG
ATCCTTTGATCTTTTCTACGGGGTCTGACGCTCAGTGGAACGAAAACTCACGTTAAGGGATTTTGGTCAT
GAGATTATCAAAAAGGATCTTCACCTAGATCCTTTTAAATTAAAAATGAAGTTTTAAATCAATCTAAAGT
ATATATGAGTAAACTTGGTCTGACAGTTACCAATGCTTAATCAGTGAGGCACCTATCTCAGCGATCTGTC
TATTTCGTTCATCCATAGTTGCCTGACTCCCCGTCGTGTAGATAACTACGATACGGGAGGGCTTACCATC
TGGCCCCAGTGCTGCAATGATACCGCGAGACCCACGCTCACCGGCTCCAGATTTATCAGCAATAAACCAG
CCAGCCGGAAGGGCCGAGCGCAGAAGTGGTCCTGCAACTTTATCCGCCTCCATCCAGTCTATTAATTGTT
GCCGGGAAGCTAGAGTAAGTAGTTCGCCAGTTAATAGTTTGCGCAACGTTGTTGCCATTGCTACAGGCAT
CGTGGTGTCACGCTCGTCGTTTGGTATGGCTTCATTCAGCTCCGGTTCCCAACGATCAAGGCGAGTTACA
TGATCCCCCATGTTGTGCAAAAAAGCGGTTAGCTCCTTCGGTCCTCCGATCGTTGTCAGAAGTAAGTTGG
CCGCAGTGTTATCACTCATGGTTATGGCAGCACTGCATAATTCTCTTACTGTCATGCCATCCGTAAGATG
CTTTTCTGTGACTGGTGAGTACTCAACCAAGTCATTCTGAGAATAGTGTATGCGGCGACCGAGTTGCTCT
TGCCCGGCGTCAATACGGGATAATACCGCGCCACATAGCAGAACTTTAAAAGTGCTCATCATTGGAAAAC
GTTCTTCGGGGCGAAAACTCTCAAGGATCTTACCGCTGTTGAGATCCAGTTCGATGTAACCCACTCGTGC
ACCCAACTGATCTTCAGCATCTTTTACTTTCACCAGCGTTTCTGGGTGAGCAAAAACAGGAAGGCAAAAT
GCCGCAAAAAAGGGAATAAGGGCGACACGGAAATGTTGAATACTCATACTCTTCCTTTTTCAATATTATT
GAAGCATTTATCAGGGTTATTGTCTCATGAGCGGATACATATTTGAATGTATTTAGAAAAATAAACAAAT
AGG
